>Addgene plasmid #156894 | pD649-HAsp-LINGO3-Fc(DAPA)-AviTag-6xHis | depositor full sequence | sequence record 302897 | Full Sequence
TTTCAATATTATTGAAGCATTTATCAGGGTTATTGTCTCATGAGCGGATACATATTTGAATGTATTTAGA
AAAATAAACAAATAGGGGTCAGTGTTACAACCAATTAACCAATTCTGAACATTATCGCGAGCCCATTTAT
ACCTGAATATGGCTCATAACACCCCTTGCTCATGACCAAAATCCCTTAACGTGAGTTACGCGCGCGTCGT
TCCACTGAGCGTCAGACCCCGTAGAAAAGATCAAAGGATCTTCTTGAGATCCTTTTTTTCTGCGCGTAAT
CTGCTGCTTGCAAACAAAAAAACCACCGCTACCAGCGGTGGTTTGTTTGCCGGATCAAGAGCTACCAACT
CTTTTTCCGAAGGTAACTGGCTTCAGCAGAGCGCAGATACCAAATACTGTTCTTCTAGTGTAGCCGTAGT
TAGCCCACCACTTCAAGAACTCTGTAGCACCGCCTACATACCTCGCTCTGCTAATCCTGTTACCAGTGGC
TGCTGCCAGTGGCGATAAGTCGTGTCTTACCGGGTTGGACTCAAGACGATAGTTACCGGATAAGGCGCAG
CGGTCGGGCTGAACGGGGGGTTCGTGCACACAGCCCAGCTTGGAGCGAACGACCTACACCGAACTGAGAT
ACCTACAGCGTGAGCTATGAGAAAGCGCCACGCTTCCCGAAGGGAGAAAGGCGGACAGGTATCCGGTAAG
CGGCAGGGTCGGAACAGGAGAGCGCACGAGGGAGCTTCCAGGGGGAAACGCCTGGTATCTTTATAGTCCT
GTCGGGTTTCGCCACCTCTGACTTGAGCGTCGATTTTTGTGATGCTCGTCAGGGGGGCGGAGCCTATGGA
AAAACGCCAGCAACGCGGCCTTTTTACGGTTCCTGGCCTTTTGCTGGCCTTTTGCTCACATGTTCTTTCC
TGCGTTATCCCCTGATTCTGTGGATAACCGTATTACCGCCTTTGAGTGAGCTGATACCGCTCGCCGCAGC
CGAACGACCGAGCGCAGCGAGTCAGTGAGCGAGGAAGCGGAAGGCGAGAGTAGGGAACTGCCAGGCATCA
AACTAAGCAGAAGGCCCCTGACGGATGGCCTTTTTGCGTTTCTACAAACTCTTTCTGTGTTGTAAAACGA
CGGCCAGTCTTAAGCTCGGGCCCCCTGGGCGGTTCTGATAACGAGTAATCGTTAATCCGCAAATAACGTA
AAAACCCGCTTCGGCGGGTTTTTTTATGGGGGGAGTTTAGGGAAAGAGCATTTGTCAGAATATTTAAGGG
CGCCTGTCACTTTGCTTGATATATGAGAATTATTTAACCTTATAAATGAGAAAAAAGCAACGCACTTTAA
ATAAGATACGTTGCTTTTTCGATTGATGAACACCTATAATTAAACTATTCATCTATTATTTATGATTTTT
TGTATATACAATATTTCTAGTTTGTTAAAGAGAATTAAGAAAATAAATCTCGAAAATAATAAAGGGAAAA
TCAGTTTTTGATATCAAAATTATACATGTCAACGATAATACAAAATATAATACAAACTATAAGATGTTAT
CAGTATTTATTATCATTTAGAATAAATTTTGTGTCGCCCTTAATTGTGAGCGGATAACAATTACGAGCTT
CATGCACAGTGGCGTTGACTCAATATTGGCCATTAGCCATATTATTCATTGGTTATATAGCATAAATCAA
TATTGGCTATTGGCCATTGCATACGTTGTATCTATATCATAATATGTACATTTATATTGGCTCATGTCCA
ATATGACCGCCATGTTGGCATTGATTATTGACTAGTTATTAATAGTAATCAATTACGGGGTCATTAGTTC
ATAGCCCATATATGGAGTTCCGCGTTACATAACTTACGGTAAATGGCCCGCCTGGCTGACCGCCCAACGA
CCCCCGCCCATTGACGTCAATAATGACGTATGTTCCCATAGTAACGCCAATAGGGACTTTCCATTGACGT
CAATGGGTGGAGTATTTACGGTAAACTGCCCACTTGGCAGTACATCAAGTGTATCATATGCCAAGTACGC
CCCCTATTGACGTCAATGACGGTAAATGGCCCGCCTGGCATTATGCCCAGTACATGACCTTATGGGACTT
TCCTACTTGGCAGTACATCTACGTATTAGTCATCGCTATTACCATGGTGATGCGGTTTTGGCAGTACATC
AATGGGCGTGGATAGCGGTTTGACTCACGGGGATTTCCAAGTCTCCACCCCATTGACGTCAATGGGAGTT
TGTTTTGGCACCAAAATCAACGGGACTTTCCAAAATGTCGTAACAACTCCGCCCCATTGACGCAAATGGG
CGGTAGGCGTGTACGGTGGGAGGTCTATATAAGCAGAGCTCGTTTAGTGAACCGTCAGATCGCCTGGAGA
CGCCATCCACGCTGTTTTGACCTCCATAGAAGACACCGGGACCGATCCAGCCTCCGCGGCCGGGAACGGT
GCATTGGAACGCGGATTCCCCGTGCCAAGAGTGACGTAAGTACCGCCTATAGAGTCTATAGGCCCACCCC
CTTGGCTTCGTTAGAACGCGGCTACAATTAATACATAACCTTATGTATCATACACATACGATTTAGGTGA
CACTATAGAATAACATCCACTTTGCCTTTCTCTCCACAGGTGTCCACTCCCAGGTCCAACTGCACCTCGG
TTCTATCGAAAACGCGCCTGCTAGCGCCACCATGAAGACCATCATTGCCCTGAGCTACATCTTCTGCCTG
GTGTTCGCTGCGGCCGCCTGTCCTGCTAGATGTGAATGCACCGTGCAGACCAGAGCCGTGGCCTGTACAC
GTAGAAGGCTGACAGCTGTGCCCGACGGCATTCCTGCCGAAACCAGACTGCTGGAACTGAGCCGGAACCG
GATCAGATGCCTGAATCCTGGCGATCTGGCTGCCCTGCCTGCTCTGGAAGAACTGGACCTGAGCGAGAAC
GCTATCGCCCATGTTGAGCCTGGCGCCTTCGCCAATCTGCCCAGACTGAGAGTGCTGCGGCTGAGAGGCA
ATCAGCTGAAGCTCATTCCTCCTGGCGTGTTCACCCGGCTGGACAATCTGACACTGCTGGATCTGTCCGA
GAACAAGCTGGTCATCCTGCTGGACTACACATTCCAGGACCTGCACAGCCTGCGGAGACTGGAAGTGGGC
GACAACGATCTGGTGTTCGTGTCCAGAAGGGCCTTTGCCGGACTGCTGGCCCTCGAAGAACTGACCCTGG
AACGGTGTAACCTGACAGCCCTGTCTGGCGAGTCTCTGGGCCATCTGAGATCTCTGGGAGCCCTGAGACT
GCGGCATCTGGCCATTGCTTCTCTCGAGGACCAGAACTTCAGACGGCTGCCTGGCCTGCTGCACCTGGAA
ATCGATAACTGGCCCCTGCTGGAAGAGGTGGCCGCTGGATCTCTGAGAGGACTGAATCTGACCAGCCTGA
GCGTGACCCACACCAACATTACAGCCGTGCCTGCCGCCGCTCTGAGACATCAAGCTCACCTGACCTGCCT
GAACCTGTCTCACAACCCCATCAGCACCGTGCCTAGAGGCAGCTTCAGAGATCTTGTGCGCCTGCGGGAA
CTGCATCTTGCTGGTGCTCTGCTGGCTGTGGTGGAACCTCAGGCCTTTCTGGGCCTGAGACAGATCAGGC
TGCTGAACCTGAGCAACAACCTGCTGAGCACCCTGGAAGAGTCCACCTTCCACAGCGTGAACACACTGGA
AACCCTGAGAGTGGACGGCAACCCTCTGGCCTGTGACTGTAGACTGCTGTGGATCGTGCAGCGGAGAAAG
ACCCTGAACTTCGATGGCAGACTGCCCGCCTGTGCCACACCAGCTGAAGTTCGGGGAGATGCCCTGAGAA
ATCTGCCCGACAGCGTGCTGTTCGAGTACTTCGTGTGCAGAAAGCCCAAGATCAGAGAGCGGAGGCTGCA
GAGAGTGACAGCTACAGCTGGCGAGGATGTGCGGTTCCTGTGTAGAGCTGAAGGCGAGCCTGCTCCTACA
GTGGCCTGGGTTACACCTCAGCACAGACCTGTGACAGCCACATCTGCTGGCAGAGCTAGAGTTCTGCCTG
GCGGCACTCTGGAAATTCAGGACGCCAGACCTCAGGACAGCGGCACCTATACTTGCGTGGCCTCTAATGC
CGGCGGAAACGACACCTACTTCGCCACACTGACAGTGCGGCCTGAACCAGCCGCCAATAGAACACCTGGC
GAGGCCCACAATGAGACACTGGCTGCTCTGAGAGCCCCTCTGGATCTGACCACCATCCTGGTGTCTACTG
GCGCGCCGGGCGGCGACAAGACCCACACCTGCCCCCCCTGCCCAGCTCCAGAACTGCTGGGAGGGCCTTC
CGTGTTCCTGTTCCCCCCCAAGCCCAAGGACACCCTGATGATCAGCAGGACCCCCGAGGTGACCTGCGTG
GTGGTGGCCGTGTCCCACGAGGACCCAGAGGTGAAGTTCAACTGGTACGTGGACGGCGTGGAGGTGCACA
ACGCCAAGACCAAGCCCAGAGAGGAGCAGTACAACAGCACCTACAGGGTGGTGTCCGTGCTGACCGTGCT
GCACCAGGACTGGCTGAACGGCAAAGAATACAAGTGCAAAGTCTCCAACAAGGCCCTGGCTGCCCCAATC
GAAAAGACAATCAGCAAGGCCAAGGGCCAGCCACGGGAGCCCCAGGTGTACACCCTGCCCCCCAGCCGGG
AGGAGATGACCAAGAACCAGGTGTCCCTGACCTGTCTGGTGAAGGGCTTCTACCCCAGCGATATCGCCGT
GGAGTGGGAGAGCAACGGCCAGCCCGAGAACAACTACAAGACCACCCCCCCAGTGCTGGACAGCGACGGC
AGCTTCTTCCTGTACAGCAAGCTGACCGTGGACAAGTCCAGGTGGCAGCAGGGCAACGTGTTCAGCTGCA
GCGTGATGCACGAGGCCCTGCACAACCACTACACCCAGAAGTCCCTGAGCCTGAGCCCCGGCGGCAGCGG
TCTTAATGATATTTTCGAGGCTCAGAAGATTGAGTGGCATGAACACCACCACCATCACCACTAAGGCCGG
CCTGTAGTCACTGGCACAACGCGTTACCCGGTAAGCCAATCGGGTATACACGGTCGTCATACTGCAGACA
GGGTTCTTCTACTTTGCAAGATAGTCTTGAGTAGTAAAATAAATAGATAGAGAAAATCAGCCTCGACTGT
GCCTTCTAGTTGCCAGCCATCTGTTGTTTGCCCCTCCCCCGTGCCTTCCTTGACCCTGGAAGGTGCCACT
CCCACTGTCCTTTCCTAATAAAATGAGGAAATTGCATCACAACACTCAACCCTATCTCGGTCTATTCTTT
TGATTTATAAGGGATTTTGCCGATTTCGGCCTATTGGTTAAAAAATGAGCTGATTTAACAAAAATTTAAC
GCGAATTAATTCTGTGGAATGTGTGTCAGTTAGGGTGTGGAAAGTCCCCAGGCTCCCCAGCAGGCAGAAG
TATGCAAAGCATGCATCTCAATTAGTCAGCAACCAGGTGTGGAAAGTCCCCAGGCTCCCCAGCAGGCAGA
AGTATGCAAAGCATGCATCTCAATTAGTCAGCAACCATAGTCCCGCCCCTAACTCCGCCCATCCCGCCCC
TAACTCCGCCCAGTTCCGCCCATTCTCCGCCCCATGGCTGACTAATTTTTTTTATTTATGCAGAGGCCGA
GGCCGCCTCTGCCTCTGAGCTATTCCAGAAGTAGTGAGGAGGCTTTTTTGGAGGCCTAGGCTTTTGCAAA
AAGCTCCCGGGAGCTTGTATATCCATTTTCGGATCTGATCAGCACGTGTTGACAATTAATCATCGGCATA
GTATATCGGCATAGTATAATACGACAAGGTGAGGAACTAAACCATGACCGAGTACAAGCCCACGGTGCGC
CTCGCCACCCGCGACGACGTCCCCAGGGCCGTACGCACCCTCGCCGCCGCGTTCGCCGACTACCCCGCCA
CGCGCCACACCGTCGATCCGGACCGCCACATCGAGCGGGTCACCGAGCTGCAAGAACTCTTCCTCACGCG
CGTCGGGCTCGACATCGGCAAGGTGTGGGTCGCGGACGACGGCGCCGCGGTGGCGGTCTGGACCACGCCG
GAGAGCGTCGAAGCGGGGGCGGTGTTCGCCGAGATCGGCCCGCGCATGGCCGAGTTGAGCGGTTCCCGGC
TGGCCGCGCAGCAACAGATGGAAGGCCTCCTGGCGCCGCACCGGCCCAAGGAGCCCGCGTGGTTCCTGGC
CACCGTCGGCGTCTCGCCCGACCACCAGGGCAAGGGTCTGGGCAGCGCCGTCGTGCTCCCCGGAGTGGAG
GCGGCCGAGCGCGCCGGGGTGCCCGCCTTCCTGGAGACATCCGCGCCCCGCAACCTCCCCTTCTACGAGC
GGCTCGGCTTCACCGTCACCGCCGACGTCGAGGTGCCCGAAGGACCGCGCACCTGGTGCATGACCCGCAA
GCCCGGTGCCTGACACGTGCTACGAGATTTCGATTCCACCGCCGCCTTCTATGAAAGGTTGGGCTTCGGA
ATCGTTTTCCGGGACGCCGGCTGGATGATCCTCCAGCGCGGGGATCTCATGCTGGAGTTCTTCGCCCACC
CCAACTTGTTTATTGCAGCTTATAATGGTTACAAATAAAGCAATAGCATCACAAATTTCACAAATAAAGC
ATTTTTTTCACTGCATTCTAGTTGTGGTTTGTCCAAACTCATCAATGTATCTTATCATGTCTGTATACCG
TCGACCTCTAGCTAGAGCTTGGCGTAATCATGGTCATTACCAATGCTTAATCAGTGAGGCACCTATCTCA
GCGATCTGTCTATTTCGTTCATCCATAGTTGCCTGACTCCCCGTCGTGTAGATAACTACGATACGGGAGG
GCTTACCATCTGGCCCCAGCGCTGCGATGATACCGCGAGAACCACGCTCACCGGCTCCGGATTTATCAGC
AATAAACCAGCCAGCCGGAAGGGCCGAGCGCAGAAGTGGTCCTGCAACTTTATCCGCCTCCATCCAGTCT
ATTAATTGTTGCCGGGAAGCTAGAGTAAGTAGTTCGCCAGTTAATAGTTTGCGCAACGTTGTTGCCATCG
CTACAGGCATCGTGGTGTCACGCTCGTCGTTTGGTATGGCTTCATTCAGCTCCGGTTCCCAACGATCAAG
GCGAGTTACATGATCCCCCATGTTGTGCAAAAAAGCGGTTAGCTCCTTCGGTCCTCCGATCGTTGTCAGA
AGTAAGTTGGCCGCAGTGTTATCACTCATGGTTATGGCAGCACTGCATAATTCTCTTACTGTCATGCCAT
CCGTAAGATGCTTTTCTGTGACTGGTGAGTACTCAACCAAGTCATTCTGAGAATAGTGTATGCGGCGACC
GAGTTGCTCTTGCCCGGCGTCAATACGGGATAATACCGCGCCACATAGCAGAACTTTAAAAGTGCTCATC
ATTGGAAAACGTTCTTCGGGGCGAAAACTCTCAAGGATCTTACCGCTGTTGAGATCCAGTTCGATGTAAC
CCACTCGTGCACCCAACTGATCTTCAGCATCTTTTACTTTCACCAGCGTTTCTGGGTGAGCAAAAACAGG
AAGGCAAAATGCCGCAAAAAAGGGAATAAGGGCGACACGGAAATGTTGAATACTCATATTCTTCCTT
Features (pLannotate 1.2.2; 21 found; start..end, strand, type, name):
    119..143     -  CDS            KanR (fragment): aminoglycoside phosphotransferase; aph(3')-Ia; confers resistance to kanamycin
    254..842     +  rep_origin     ori: high-copy-number ColE1/pMB1/pBR322/pUC origin of replication
   1067..1084    +  terminator     rrnB T2 terminator (fragment): transcription terminator T2 from the E. coli rrnB gene
   1109..1128    -  CDS            lacZα (fragment): LacZα fragment of β-galactosidase; lacZ fragment
   1584..1600    +  protein_bind   lac operator: The lac repressor binds to the lac operator to inhibit transcription in E. coli. This inhibition can be relieved by adding lactose or isopropyl-β-D-thiogalactopyranoside (IPTG). lac repressor encoded by lacI
   1843..2146    +  enhancer       CMV enhancer: human cytomegalovirus immediate early enhancer
   2147..2350    +  promoter       CMV promoter: human cytomegalovirus (CMV) immediate early promoter
   2486..2529    +  intron         CMV intron (fragment): modified intron A from human cytomegalovirus
   2581..2599    +  promoter       SP6 promoter: promoter for bacteriophage SP6 RNA polymerase
   2603..2640    +  CDS            IgH signal sequence (fragment): signal sequence from the mouse immunoglobulin heavy chain variable region
   2740..4269    +  CDS            Lingo3 (fragment): LIGO3_MOUSE - Also known as Lrrn6b. Experimental evidence at transcript level: Swiss-Prot protein existence level 2. From Mus musculus (Mouse).
   4285..4962    +  CDS            IGHG1 (fragment): IGHG1_HUMAN - Experimental evidence at protein level: Swiss-Prot protein existence level 1. Constant region of immunoglobulin heavy chains. Immunoglobulins, also known as antibodies, are membrane-bound or secreted glycoproteins produced by B lymphocytes. In the recognition phase of humoral immunity, the membrane-bound immunoglobulins serve as receptors which, upon binding of a specific antigen, trigger the clonal expansion and differentiation of B lymphocytes into immunoglobulins- secreting plasma cells. Secreted immunoglobulins mediate the effector phase of humoral immunity, which results in
   5177..5288    +  polyA_signal   bGH poly(A) signal: bovine growth hormone polyadenylation signal
   5289..5397    +  rep_origin     f1 ori (fragment): f1 bacteriophage origin of replication; arrow indicates direction of (+) strand synthesis
   5411..5740    +  promoter       SV40 promoter: SV40 enhancer and early promoter
   5788..5835    +  promoter       EM7 promoter: synthetic bacterial promoter&nbsp
   5854..6453    +  CDS            PuroR (fragment): puromycin N-acetyltransferase; pac from Streptomyces; confers resistance to puromycin
   6463..6588    +  CDS            ble (fragment): BLE_KLEPN - Experimental evidence at protein level: Swiss-Prot protein existence level 1. Binding protein with a strong affinity to the bleomycin family of antibiotics. Binds to CL990; an antimitotic-antibiotic compound. From Klebsiella pneumoniae.
   6583..6704    +  polyA_signal   SV40 poly(A) signal: SV40 polyadenylation signal
   6757..7617    -  CDS            AmpR: β-lactamase; bla; confers resistance to ampicillin, carbenicillin, and related antibiotics
   7620..89      -  promoter       AmpR promoter (fragment) (across the origin): bla
