[The description below was written by a language model from this plasmid's Addgene catalogue record and pLannotate feature annotations shown in this document.]
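Description:
pD649-HAsp-LINGO3-Fc(DAPA)-AviTag-6xHis is a mammalian expression plasmid built on the pD649 backbone for producing the extracellular domain of human LINGO3 (also known as LRRN6B or LERN2) as a secreted Fc fusion protein. It is maintained in E. coli at high copy through a ColE1/pUC-type origin and selected with ampicillin via a full-length β-lactamase gene. The feature table also shows short remnants of KanR, lacZα, an f1 origin and a bleomycin-resistance gene, which appear to be non-functional fragments. An SV40 early promoter/EM7 promoter pair drives a puromycin N-acetyltransferase gene followed by an SV40 polyadenylation signal, which could in principle allow selection in mammalian cells, although the record does not describe this use.

The expression cassette uses the CMV enhancer and immediate-early promoter, followed by part of CMV intron A and an SP6 promoter, which also serves as a sequencing primer site. The open reading frame begins with a secretion signal peptide: the plasmid name indicates an "HAsp" leader, while the automated annotation matches this region partially to an immunoglobulin heavy-chain signal sequence. The roughly 1.5 kb LINGO3 ectodomain follows. It is annotated by homology to the mouse orthologue, but the catalogue entry lists it as human. It is fused to a human IgG1 Fc carrying the D265A and P329A (DAPA) substitutions, which are generally used to reduce Fc effector interactions. The name and tag field place an AviTag for site-specific biotinylation and a 6xHis tag for purification after the Fc, before the bGH polyadenylation signal, though neither is annotated in the feature table. The insert sits between preserved NotI and AscI sites.

The plasmid belongs to a collection made for mapping interactions among human IgSF cell-surface proteins. The depositor notes that some members of the collection may carry an IS4-like transposase insertion upstream of the CMV promoter.
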