Addgene plasmid #156894: pD649-HAsp-LINGO3-Fc(DAPA)-AviTag-6xHis
Purpose: Mammalian expression of cell-surface protein extracellular domain fused to Fc(DAPA)-Avi-6xHis. Protein is secreted from cells.
Depositing lab: Chris Garcia. Depositing organization: Stanford University. Publication: A Human IgSF Cell-Surface Interactome Reveals a Complex Network of Protein-Protein Interactions. Wojtowicz WM, Vielmetter J, Fernandes RA, Siepe DH, Eastman CL, Chisholm GB, Cox S, Klock H, Anderson PW, Rue SM, Miller JJ, Glaser SM, Bragstad ML, Vance J, Lam AW, Lesley SA, Zinn K, Garcia KC. Cell. 2020 Aug 20;182(4):1027-1043.e17. doi: 10.1016/j.cell.2020.07.025. PubMed 32822567.
Backbone
  Vector backbone: pD649
  Backbone size w/o insert (bp): 6106
  Vector type: Mammalian Expression
Growth in bacteria
  Bacterial resistance: Ampicillin, 100 μg/mL
  Growth temperature: 37°C
  Growth strain: DH5alpha
  Copy number: High Copy
Gene/Insert
  Gene/Insert name: LINGO3 (alt name: LIGO3)
  Species: H. sapiens (human)
  Insert size (bp): 1521
  Mutation: Fc region of human IgG contains D265A and P329A mutations (DAPA)
  Entrez Gene: LINGO3 (a.k.a. LERN2, LRRN6B, FLJ34476)
  Promoter: CMV/SP6
  Tag / fusion protein: Fc(DAPA)-AviTag-6xHis (C terminal on backbone)
  Cloning method: Restriction Enzyme; 5′ cloning site GCGGCCGC (not destroyed); 3′ cloning site GGCGCGCC (not destroyed)
  Sequencing primers: 5′ ATTTAGGTGACACTATAG; 3′ CACGTACCAGTTGAACTTCACC
Resource information
  A portion of this plasmid was derived from a plasmid made by: synthesis by ThermoFisher
Terms and licenses: Academic/Nonprofit Terms; Industry Terms: Not Available to Industry
Depositor comments: Some plasmids in this collection may have an IS4-like element ISVsa5 family transposase upstream of the CMV promoter.
How to cite: pD649-HAsp-LINGO3-Fc(DAPA)-AviTag-6xHis was a gift from Chris Garcia (Addgene plasmid # 156894 ; http://n2t.net/addgene:156894 ; RRID:Addgene_156894)
