>Addgene plasmid #156894 | pD649-HAsp-LINGO3-Fc(DAPA)-AviTag-6xHis | depositor partial sequence | sequence record 302898 | insert (extracellular domain)
TGTCCTGCTAGATGTGAATGCACCGTGCAGACCAGAGCCGTGGCCTGTACACGTAGAAGGCTGACAGCTG
TGCCCGACGGCATTCCTGCCGAAACCAGACTGCTGGAACTGAGCCGGAACCGGATCAGATGCCTGAATCC
TGGCGATCTGGCTGCCCTGCCTGCTCTGGAAGAACTGGACCTGAGCGAGAACGCTATCGCCCATGTTGAG
CCTGGCGCCTTCGCCAATCTGCCCAGACTGAGAGTGCTGCGGCTGAGAGGCAATCAGCTGAAGCTCATTC
CTCCTGGCGTGTTCACCCGGCTGGACAATCTGACACTGCTGGATCTGTCCGAGAACAAGCTGGTCATCCT
GCTGGACTACACATTCCAGGACCTGCACAGCCTGCGGAGACTGGAAGTGGGCGACAACGATCTGGTGTTC
GTGTCCAGAAGGGCCTTTGCCGGACTGCTGGCCCTCGAAGAACTGACCCTGGAACGGTGTAACCTGACAG
CCCTGTCTGGCGAGTCTCTGGGCCATCTGAGATCTCTGGGAGCCCTGAGACTGCGGCATCTGGCCATTGC
TTCTCTCGAGGACCAGAACTTCAGACGGCTGCCTGGCCTGCTGCACCTGGAAATCGATAACTGGCCCCTG
CTGGAAGAGGTGGCCGCTGGATCTCTGAGAGGACTGAATCTGACCAGCCTGAGCGTGACCCACACCAACA
TTACAGCCGTGCCTGCCGCCGCTCTGAGACATCAAGCTCACCTGACCTGCCTGAACCTGTCTCACAACCC
CATCAGCACCGTGCCTAGAGGCAGCTTCAGAGATCTTGTGCGCCTGCGGGAACTGCATCTTGCTGGTGCT
CTGCTGGCTGTGGTGGAACCTCAGGCCTTTCTGGGCCTGAGACAGATCAGGCTGCTGAACCTGAGCAACA
ACCTGCTGAGCACCCTGGAAGAGTCCACCTTCCACAGCGTGAACACACTGGAAACCCTGAGAGTGGACGG
CAACCCTCTGGCCTGTGACTGTAGACTGCTGTGGATCGTGCAGCGGAGAAAGACCCTGAACTTCGATGGC
AGACTGCCCGCCTGTGCCACACCAGCTGAAGTTCGGGGAGATGCCCTGAGAAATCTGCCCGACAGCGTGC
TGTTCGAGTACTTCGTGTGCAGAAAGCCCAAGATCAGAGAGCGGAGGCTGCAGAGAGTGACAGCTACAGC
TGGCGAGGATGTGCGGTTCCTGTGTAGAGCTGAAGGCGAGCCTGCTCCTACAGTGGCCTGGGTTACACCT
CAGCACAGACCTGTGACAGCCACATCTGCTGGCAGAGCTAGAGTTCTGCCTGGCGGCACTCTGGAAATTC
AGGACGCCAGACCTCAGGACAGCGGCACCTATACTTGCGTGGCCTCTAATGCCGGCGGAAACGACACCTA
CTTCGCCACACTGACAGTGCGGCCTGAACCAGCCGCCAATAGAACACCTGGCGAGGCCCACAATGAGACA
CTGGCTGCTCTGAGAGCCCCTCTGGATCTGACCACCATCCTGGTGTCTACT
